>Addgene plasmid #233585 | mScarlet-PPM1H | addgene full sequence | sequence record 474744 | Addgene NGS Result
TAGTTATTAATAGTAATCAATTACGGGGTCATTAGTTCATAGCCCATATATGGAGTTCCGCGTTACATAA
CTTACGGTAAATGGCCCGCCTGGCTGACCGCCCAACGACCCCCGCCCATTGACGTCAATAATGACGTATG
TTCCCATAGTAACGCCAATAGGGACTTTCCATTGACGTCAATGGGTGGAGTATTTACGGTAAACTGCCCA
CTTGGCAGTACATCAAGTGTATCATATGCCAAGTACGCCCCCTATTGACGTCAATGACGGTAAATGGCCC
GCCTGGCATTATGCCCAGTACATGACCTTATGGGACTTTCCTACTTGGCAGTACATCTACGTATTAGTCA
TCGCTATTACCATGGTGATGCGGTTTTGGCAGTACATCAATGGGCGTGGATAGCGGTTTGACTCACGGGG
ATTTCCAAGTCTCCACCCCATTGACGTCAATGGGAGTTTGTTTTGGCACCAAAATCAACGGGACTTTCCA
AAATGTCGTAACAACTCCGCCCCATTGACGCAAATGGGCGGTAGGCGTGTACGGTGGGAGGTCTATATAA
GCAGAGCTGGTTTAGTGAACCGTCAGATCCGCTAGCGCTACCGGTCGCCACCATGGTGAGCAAGGGCGAG
GCAGTGATCAAGGAGTTCATGCGGTTCAAGGTGCACATGGAGGGCTCCATGAACGGCCACGAGTTCGAGA
TCGAGGGCGAGGGCGAGGGCCGCCCCTACGAGGGCACCCAGACCGCCAAGCTGAAGGTGACCAAGGGTGG
CCCCCTGCCCTTCTCCTGGGACATCCTGTCCCCTCAGTTCATGTACGGCTCCAGGGCCTTCATCAAGCAC
CCCGCCGACATCCCCGACTACTATAAGCAGTCCTTCCCCGAGGGCTTCAAGTGGGAGCGCGTGATGAACT
TCGAGGACGGCGGCGCCGTGACCGTGACCCAGGACACCTCCCTGGAGGACGGCACCCTGATCTACAAGGT
GAAGCTCCGCGGCACCAACTTCCCTCCTGACGGCCCCGTAATGCAGAAGAAGACAATGGGCTGGGAAGCG
TCCACCGAGCGGTTGTACCCCGAGGACGGCGTGCTGAAGGGCGACATTAAGATGGCCCTGCGCCTGAAGG
ACGGCGGCCGCTACCTGGCGGACTTCAAGACCACCTACAAGGCCAAGAAGCCCGTGCAGATGCCCGGCGC
CTACAACGTCGACCGCAAGTTGGACATCACCTCCCACAACGAGGACTACACCGTGGTGGAACAGTACGAA
CGCTCCGAGGGCCGCCACTCCACCGGCGGCATGGACGAGCTGTACAAGTCCGGACTCAGATCTCGAGCTA
TGCTCACTCGAGTGAAATCTGCCGTGGCCAATTTCATGGGCGGCATCATGGCTGGCAGCTCAGGCTCCGA
GCACGGCGGCGGCAGCTGCGGAGGCTCGGACCTGCCCCTGCGTTTCCCCTACGGGCGGCCAGAGTTCCTG
GGGCTGTCTCAGGACGAGGTGGAGTGCAGCGCCGACCACATCGCCCGCCCCATCCTCATCCTCAAGGAGA
CTCGGCGGCTGCCCTGGGCCACTGGCTACGCAGAGGTTATCAATGCCGGGAAGAGCACACACAATGAAGA
CCAAGCCAGCTGTGAGGTGCTCACTGTGAAGAAGAAGGCAGGGGCCGTGACCTCAACCCCAAACAGGAAC
TCATCCAAGAGACGGTCCTCCCTTCCCAATGGGGAAGGGCTGCAGCTGAAGGAGAACTCGGAATCCGAGG
GTGTTTCCTGCCACTATTGGTCGCTGTTTGACGGGCACGCGGGGTCCGGGGCCGCGGTGGTGGCGTCACG
CCTGCTGCAGCACCACATCACGGAGCAGCTGCAGGACATCGTGGACATCCTGAAGAACTCCGCCGTCCTG
CCCCCTACCTGCCTGGGGGAGGAGCCTGAGAACACGCCCGCCAACAGCCGGACTCTGACCCGGGCAGCCT
CCCTGCGCGGAGGGGTGGGGGCCCCGGGCTCCCCCAGCACGCCCCCCACACGCTTCTTTACCGAGAAGAA
GATTCCCCATGAGTGCCTGGTCATCGGAGCGCTTGAAAGTGCATTCAAGGAAATGGACCTACAGATAGAA
CGAGAGAGGAGTTCATATAATATATCTGGTGGCTGCACGGCCCTCATTGTGATTTGCCTTTTGGGGAAGC
TGTATGTTGCAAATGCTGGGGATAGCAGGGCCATAATCATCAGAAATGGAGAAATTATCCCCATGTCTTC
AGAATTTACCCCCGAGACGGAGCGCCAGCGACTTCAGTACCTGGCATTCATGCAGCCTCACTTGCTGGGA
AATGAGTTCACACATTTGGAGTTTCCAAGGAGAGTACAGAGAAAGGAGCTTGGAAAGAAGATGCTCTACA
GGGACTTTAATATGACAGGCTGGGCATACAAAACCATTGAGGATGAGGACTTGAAGTTCCCCCTTATATA
TGGAGAAGGCAAGAAGGCCCGGGTAATGGCAACTATTGGAGTGACCAGGGGACTTGGGGACCATGACCTG
AAGGTGCATGACTCCAACATCTACATTAAACCATTCCTGTCTTCAGCTCCAGAGGTAAGAATCTACGATC
TTTCAAAATATGATCATGGATCAGATGATGTGCTGATCTTGGCCACTGATGGACTCTGGGACGTTTTATC
AAATGAAGAAGTAGCAGAAGCAATCACTCAGTTTCTTCCTAACTGTGATCCAGATGATCCTCACAGGTAC
ACACTGGCAGCTCAGGACCTGGTGATGCGTGCCCGGGGTGTGCTGAAGGACAGAGGATGGCGGATATCTA
ATGACCGACTGGGCTCAGGAGACGACATTTCTGTATATGTCATTCCTTTAATACATGGAAACAAGCTGTC
ATGAGGATCCACCGGATCTAGATAACTGATCATAATCAGCCATACCACATTTGTAGAGGTTTTACTTGCT
TTAAAAAACCTCCCACACCTCCCCCTGAACCTGAAACATAAAATGAATGCAATTGTTGTTGTTAACTTGT
TTATTGCAGCTTATAATGGTTACAAATAAAGCAATAGCATCACAAATTTCACAAATAAAGCATTTTTTTC
ACTGCATTCTAGTTGTGGTTTGTCCAAACTCATCAATGTATCTTAACGCGTAAATTGTAAGCGTTAATAT
TTTGTTAAAATTCGCGTTAAATTTTTGTTAAATCAGCTCATTTTTTAACCAATAGGCCGAAATCGGCAAA
ATCCCTTATAAATCAAAAGAATAGACCGAGATAGGGT
[37 nt withheld, positions 3258-3294]
AAAGAACGTGGACTCCAACGTCAAAGG
[49 nt withheld, positions 3322-3370]
T
[91 nt withheld, positions 3372-3462]
G
[124 nt withheld, positions 3464-3587]
CAGGTGGCACTTTTCGGGGAAATGTGCGCGGAACCCCTATTTGTTTATTTTTCTAAATACATTCAAATAT
GTATCCGCTCATGAGACAATAACCCTGATAAATGCTTCAATAATATTGAAAAAGGAAGAGTCCTGAGGCG
GAAAGAACCAGCTGTGGAATGTGTGTCAGTTAGGGTGTGGAAAGTCCCCAGGCTCCCCAGCAGGCAGAAG
TATGCAAAGCATGCATCTCAATTAGTCAGCAACCAGGTGTGGAAAGTCCCCAGGCTCCCCAGCAGGCAGA
AGTATGCAAAGCATGCATCTCAATTAGTCAGCAACCATAGTCCCGCCCCTAACTCCGCCCATCCCGCCCC
TAACTCCGCCCAGTTCCGCCCATTCTCCGCCCCATGGCTGACTAATTTTTTTTATTTATGCAGAGGCCGA
GGCCGCCTCGGCCTCTGAGCTATTCCAGAAGTAGTGAGGAGGCTTTTTTGGAGGCCTAGGCTTTTGCAAA
GATCGATCAAGAGACAGGATGAGGATCGTTTCGCATGATTGAACAAGATGGATTGCACGCAGGTTCTCCG
GCCGCTTGGGTGGAGAGGCTATTCGGCTATGACTGGGCACAACAGACAATCGGCTGCTCTGATGCCGCCG
TGTTCCGGCTGTCAGCGCAGGGGCGCCCGGTTCTTTTTGTCAAGACCGACCTGTCCGGTGCCCTGAATGA
ACTGCAAGACGAGGCAGCGCGGCTATCGTGGCTGGCCACGACGGGCGTTCCTTGCGCAGCTGTGCTCGAC
GTTGTCACTGAAGCGGGAAGGGACTGGCTGCTATTGGGCGAAGTGCCGGGGCAGGATCTCCTGTCATCTC
ACCTTGCTCCTGCCGAGAAAGTATCCATCATGGCTGATGCAATGCGGCGGCTGCATACGCTTGATCCGGC
TACCTGCCCATTCGACCACCAAGCGAAACATCGCATCGAGCGAGCACGTACTCGGATGGAAGCCGGTCTT
GTCGATCAGGATGATCTGGACGAAGAGCATCAGGGGCTCGCGCCAGCCGAACTGTTCGCCAGGCTCAAGG
CGAGCATGCCCGACGGCGAGGATCTCGTCGTGACCCATGGCGATGCCTGCTTGCCGAATATCATGGTGGA
AAATGGCCGCTTTTCTGGATTCATCGACTGTGGCCGGCTGGGTGTGGCGGACCGCTATCAGGACATAGCG
TTGGCTACCCGTGATATTGCTGAAGAGCTTGGCGGCGAATGGGCTGACCGCTTCCTCGTGCTTTACGGTA
TCGCCGCTCCCGATTCGCAGCGCATCGCCTTCTATCGCCTTCTTGACGAGTTCTTCTGAGCGGGACTCTG
GGGTTCGAAATGACCGACCAAGCGACGCCCAACCTGCCATCACGAGATTTCGATTCCACCGCCGCCTTCT
ATGAAAGGTTGGGCTTCGGAATCGTTTTCCGGGACGCCGGCTGGATGATCCTCCAGCGCGGGGATCTCAT
GCTGGAGTTCTTCGCCCACCCTAGGGGGAGGCTAACTGAAACACGGAAGGAGACAATACCGGAAGGAACC
CGCGCTATGACGGCAATAAAAAGACAGAATAAAACGCACGGTGTTGGGTCGTTTGTTCATAAACGCGGGG
TTCGGTCCCAGGGCTGGCACTCTGTCGATACCCCACCGAGACCCCATTGGGGCCAATACGCCCGCGTTTC
TTCCTTTTCCCCACCCCACCCCCCAAGTTCGGGTGAAGGCCCAGGGCTCGCAGCCAACGTCGGGGCGGCA
GGCCCTGCCATAGCCTCAGGTTACTCATATATACTTTAGATTGATTTAAAACTTCATTTTTAATTTAAAA
GGATCTAGGTGAAGATCCTTTTTGATAATCTCATGACCAAAATCCCTTAACGTGAGTTTTCGTTCCACTG
AGCGTCAGACCCCGTAGAAAAGATCAAAGGATCTTCTTGAGATCCTTTTTTTCTGCGCGTAATCTGCTGC
TTGCAAACAAAAAAACCACCGCTACCAGCGGTGGTTTGTTTGCCGGATCAAGAGCTACCAACTCTTTTTC
CGAAGGTAACTGGCTTCAGCAGAGCGCAGATACCAAATACTGTTCTTCTAGTGTAGCCGTAGTTAGGCCA
CCACTTCAAGAACTCTGTAGCACCGCCTACATACCTCGCTCTGCTAATCCTGTTACCAGTGGCTGCTGCC
AGTGGCGATAAGTCGTGTCTTACCGGGTTGGACTCAAGACGATAGTTACCGGATAAGGCGCAGCGGTCGG
GCTGAACGGGGGGTTCGTGCACACAGCCCAGCTTGGAGCGAACGACCTACACCGAACTGAGATACCTACA
GCGTGAGCTATGAGAAAGCGCCACGCTTCCCGAAGGGAGAAAGGCGGACAGGTATCCGGTAAGCGGCAGG
GTCGGAACAGGAGAGCGCACGAGGGAGCTTCCAGGGGGAAACGCCTGGTATCTTTATAGTCCTGTCGGGT
TTCGCCACCTCTGACTTGAGCGTCGATTTTTGTGATGCTCGTCAGGGGGGCGGAGCCTATGGAAAAACGC
CAGCAACGCGGCCTTTTTACGGTTCCTGGCCTTTTGCTGGCCTTTTGCTCACATGTTCTTTCCTGCGTTA
TCCCCTGATTCTGTGGATAACCGTATTACCGCCATGCAT
Features (pLannotate 1.2.2; 15 found; start..end, strand, type, name):
     61..364     +  enhancer       CMV enhancer: human cytomegalovirus immediate early enhancer
    365..568     +  promoter       CMV promoter: human cytomegalovirus (CMV) immediate early promoter
    613..1308    +  CDS            mScarlet-I: mScarlet-I is a basic (constitutively fluorescent) red fluorescent protein published in 2016, derived from synthetic construct. It is reported to be a rapidly-maturing monomer with moderate acid sensitivity.
   1309..1329    +  misc_feature   MCS (fragment): multiple cloning site
   1330..2871    +  CDS            PPM1H: PPM1H_HUMAN - Also known as ARHCL1, KIAA1157, URCC2. Experimental evidence at protein level: Swiss-Prot protein existence level 1. Dephosphorylates CDKN1B at 'Thr-187', thus removing a signal for proteasomal degradation. From Homo sapiens (Human).
   2897..2981    +  CDS            large T antigen (fragment): large T antigen from SV40 (simian virus 40)
   3004..3125    +  polyA_signal   SV40 poly(A) signal: SV40 polyadenylation signal
   3159..3587    -  rep_origin     f1 ori (sequence partly withheld): f1 bacteriophage origin of replication; arrow indicates direction of (+) strand synthesis
   3614..3718    +  promoter       AmpR promoter: bla
   3720..4077    +  promoter       SV40 promoter: SV40 enhancer and early promoter
   4112..4906    +  CDS            NeoR/KanR: aminoglycoside phosphotransferase from Tn5; aph(3')-II (or nptII); confers resistance to neomycin, kanamycin, and G418 (Geneticin®)
   4927..5079    +  CDS            ble (fragment): BLE_KLEPN - Experimental evidence at protein level: Swiss-Prot protein existence level 1. Binding protein with a strong affinity to the bleomycin family of antibiotics. Binds to CL990; an antimitotic-antibiotic compound. From Klebsiella pneumoniae.
   5138..5185    +  polyA_signal   HSV TK poly(A) signal: herpes simplex virus thymidine kinase polyadenylation signal (Cole and Stacy, 1985)
   5276..5292    -  polyA_signal   bGH poly(A) signal (fragment): bovine growth hormone polyadenylation signal
   5514..6102    +  rep_origin     ori: high-copy-number ColE1/pMB1/pBR322/pUC origin of replication
