[The description below was written by a language model from this plasmid's Addgene catalogue record and pLannotate feature annotations shown in this document.]
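Description:
mScarlet-PPM1H is a 6.2 kb mammalian expression plasmid built on the pmScarlet-C1 backbone, a C1-type fusion vector in which a red fluorescent protein sits upstream of the cloning site. It encodes human PPM1H, a protein phosphatase of the PPM family, tagged at its N terminus with the fluorescent protein. Transcription is driven by the human cytomegalovirus immediate-early enhancer and promoter. The fluorescent protein reading frame runs through a short remnant of the multiple cloning site, which acts as a linker, directly into the PPM1H coding sequence. The transcript is terminated by the SV40 polyadenylation signal. The catalogue names the tag as mScarlet, whereas automated annotation of the sequence matched it to the closely related, rapidly maturing mScarlet-I variant. The record does not resolve which variant is present.

The plasmid is propagated in E. coli through a high-copy ColE1/pUC-type origin and selected with kanamycin. A single NeoR/KanR (Tn5 aminoglycoside phosphotransferase) gene serves both hosts. A bacterial bla-type promoter drives it in E. coli, and the SV40 enhancer/early promoter drives it in mammalian cells, where it allows G418 selection of stable transfectants. It is followed by the HSV TK polyadenylation signal. An f1 origin is also present, which permits single-stranded DNA production. The short large T antigen, ble and bGH poly(A) hits are fragmentary annotation matches within backbone sequence rather than functional parts.

The stated purpose is expression of PPM1H in mammalian cells, and the red fusion lets the protein's localization be followed by fluorescence microscopy. The associated publication concerns VPS13C and ER–lysosome contacts after lysosome damage, though the record does not state PPM1H's specific role in that work.
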