Addgene plasmid #233585: mScarlet-PPM1H
Purpose: Expresses PPM1H in mammalian cells
Depositing lab: Pietro De Camilli. Depositing organization: Yale University. Publication: The bridge-like lipid transport protein VPS13C/PARK23 mediates ER-lysosome contacts following lysosome damage. Wang X, Xu P, Bentley-DeSousa A, Hancock-Cerutti W, Cai S, Johnson BT, Tonelli F, Shao L, Talaia G, Alessi DR, Ferguson SM, De Camilli P. Nat Cell Biol. 2025 May;27(5):776-789. doi: 10.1038/s41556-025-01653-6. Epub 2025 Apr 10. PubMed 40211074.
Backbone
  Vector backbone: pmScarlet-C1
  Vector type: Mammalian Expression
Growth in bacteria
  Bacterial resistance: Kanamycin, 50 μg/mL
  Growth temperature: 37°C
  Growth strain: DH5alpha
  Copy number: Unknown
Gene/Insert
  Gene/Insert name: PPM1H
  Species: H. sapiens (human)
  Entrez Gene: PPM1H (a.k.a. ARHCL1, NERPP-2C, URCC2)
  Tag / fusion protein: mScarlet (N terminal on insert)
Terms and licenses: Academic/Nonprofit Terms; Industry Terms: Not Available to Industry
Depositor comments: Please visit https://doi.org/10.1101/2024.06.08.598070 for bioRxiv preprint.
How to cite: mScarlet-PPM1H was a gift from Pietro De Camilli (Addgene plasmid # 233585 ; http://n2t.net/addgene:233585 ; RRID:Addgene_233585)
